>Addgene plasmid #12696 | DCT.VV.Orf8 | addgene partial sequence | sequence record 19093 | T7 5'-TAATACGACTCACTATAGGG-3'
TGGTACCGAGCTCGGATCCAGTACCCTTCACCATGGTTGCATCGTGCTTTAACATCAATGGTACAAATTT
TATCCTCGCTTTGTGTATCATATTCGTCTCTAGTATAAAATTCTATATTCAGATTATCATGCGATGTGTA
TACGCTAACGGTATCAATAAACGGAGCACACCATTTAGTCATAACAGTAATCCAAAATTTTTTAAAGTAT
ATCTTAACGAAAGAAGTTGTGTCATTGTCTACGGTGTATGGTACTAGAAGGGTCAAGACAATTCTGCAGA
TATCCAGCACAGTGGCGGCCGCTCGAGTCTAGAGGGCCCGCGGTTCGAAGGTAAGCCTATCCCTAACCCT
CTCCTCGGTCTCGATTCTACGCGTACCGGTCATCATCACCATCACCATTGAGTTTAAACCCGCTGATCAG
CCTCGACTGTGCCTTCTAGTTGCCAGCCATCTGTTGTTTGCCCCTCCCCCGTGCCTTCCTTGACCCTGGA
AGGTGCCACTCCCACTGTCCTTTCCTAATAAAATGAGGAAATTGCATCGCATTGTCTGAGTAGGTGTCAT
TCTATTCGGGGGGTGGGGGGTGGGGCAGGACAGCAAGGGGGAGGATTGGGAAGACAATAGCAGGCATGCT
GGGGATGCGGTGGGCTCTATGGCTTCTGAGGCGGAAAGAACCAGCTGGGGCTCTAGGGGGTATCCCCACG
CGCC
