[The description below was written by a language model from this plasmid's Addgene catalogue record.]
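Description:
DCT.VV.Orf8 is a mammalian expression plasmid built on the commercial pcDNA 3.1D V5-His-TOPO backbone (about 5.5 kb without insert) and carries a short, 225 bp open reading frame from vaccinia virus, designated VV.Orf8, introduced by TOPO cloning. It is maintained as a high-copy plasmid in E. coli under ampicillin selection, and it carries a neomycin resistance marker so that transfected mammalian cells can be selected with G418. The record does not list the regulatory elements individually. Vectors of this backbone family generally drive the insert from a CMV immediate-early promoter, with an upstream T7 promoter site (consistent with the T7 sequencing primer noted for the 5′ end) and an optional C-terminal V5 epitope and polyhistidine tag. The record does not state whether the ORF is actually in frame with those tags.

The plasmid is one member of a library of individually cloned vaccinia virus ORFs, assembled for work on identifying poxvirus CD8+ T cell determinants to inform the design and characterisation of smallpox vaccines. In such a screen, each ORF can be expressed on its own in mammalian cells to test whether its product is recognised by virus-specific T cells. The "Orf8" name is specific to this library and does not correspond directly to standard gene names. The equivalent designations in the Copenhagen and WR strains are given in a supplementary spreadsheet supplied with the collection. The depositors caution that the clones were made for screening, so the insert may differ from the current canonical reference sequence, and users should check the quality-control sequencing data before relying on it.
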