Addgene plasmid #12696: DCT.VV.Orf8
Purpose: This plasmid was designed for screening purposes and may contain discrepancies relative to the current canonical GenBank version of the gene.
Depositing lab: Jack Bennink & Jon Yewdell. Depositing organization: National Institute of Allergy and Infectious Diseases (NIAID). Publication: Identification of poxvirus CD8+ T cell determinants to enable rational design and characterization of smallpox vaccines. Tscharke DC, Karupiah G, Zhou J, Palmore T, Irvine KR, Haeryfar SM, Williams S, Sidney J, Sette A, Bennink JR, Yewdell JW. J Exp Med. 2005 January 3; 201(1): 95–104. 10.1084/jem.20041912 PubMed 15623576.
Backbone
  Vector backbone: pcDNA 3.1D V5-His-TOPO
  Backbone manufacturer: Invitrogen
  Backbone size w/o insert (bp): 5514
  Vector type: Mammalian Expression
  Selectable markers: Neomycin (select with G418)
Growth in bacteria
  Bacterial resistance: Ampicillin, 100 μg/mL
  Growth temperature: 37°C
  Growth strain: DH5alpha
  Copy number: High Copy
Gene/Insert
  Gene/Insert name: VV.Orf8
  Species: Vaccinia Virus
  Insert size (bp): 225
  Cloning method: TOPO Cloning; 5′ cloning site TA Cloning (not destroyed); 3′ cloning site TA Cloning (not destroyed)
  Sequencing primers: 5′ Universal T7
Terms and licenses: Academic/Nonprofit Terms; Industry Terms: Not Available to Industry
Depositor comments: Please see the Vaccinia kit page ( https://www.addgene.org/vvorf/ ) for more information. The kit page contains the supplemental VVOrfData spreadsheet, which includes important information about this plasmid. The plasmid and insert names provided here relate only to this library. The name of the ORF (if present) in VACV strain Copenhagen and the name of the ORF (if annotated) in VACV strain WR sequence can be found in VVOrfData spreadsheet. Please note that the amino acid sequence given for each ORF in the spreadsheet may contain some errors. Additionally, changes from the expected sequence may be present in these plasmids. Please see Addgene's quality control sequence and sequencing notes in the VVOrfData spreadsheet before ordering this plasmid.
How to cite: DCT.VV.Orf8 was a gift from Jack Bennink & Jon Yewdell (Addgene plasmid # 12696 ; http://n2t.net/addgene:12696 ; RRID:Addgene_12696)
